>Addgene plasmid #72994 | pBP-TL10 | depositor partial sequence | sequence record 133845 | Partial sequence between BsaI sites - Backbone pBP-RBS_H1
GGTCTCAGTACAGATCTAATAATTTTGTTTAACTTTGAAAAAATACATATGAGACC
