>Addgene plasmid #72994 | pBP-TL10 | addgene partial sequence | sequence record 140743 | RNAde-BB-1F 5'-tgccacctgacgtctaagaa-3'
ATAGGCGTATCACGAGGCAGAATTTCAGATAAAAAAAATCCTTAGCTTTCGCTAAGGATGATTTCTGGAA
TTCGCGGCCGCTTCTAGAACGTCTCAATCTCTATTTGACGGCTAGCTCAGTCCTAGGTACAGTGCTAGCG
GTCTCAGTACAGATCTAATAATTTTGTTTAACTTTGAAAAAATACATATGAGACCGCGTAAAGGAGAAGA
ACTTTTCACTGGAGTTGTCCCAATTCTTGTTGAATTAGATGGTGATGTTAATGGGCACAAATTTTCTGTC
AGTGGAGAGGGTGAAGGTGATGCAACATACGGAAAACTTACCCTTAAATTTATTTGCACTACTGGAAAAC
TACCTGTTCCATGGCCAACACTTGTCACTACTTTCGGTTATGGTGTTCAATGCTTTGCGAGATACCCAGA
TCATATGAAACAGCATGACTTTTTCAAGAGTGCCATGCCCGAAGGTTATGTACAGGAAAGAACTATATTT
TTCAAAGATGACGGGAACTACAAGACACGTGCTGAAGTCAAGTTTGAAGGTGATACCCTTGTTAATAGAA
TCGAGTTAAAAGGTATTGATTTTAAAGAAGATGGAAACATTCTTGGACACAAATTGGAATACAACTATAA
CTCACACAATGTATACATCATGGCAGACAAACAAAAGAATGGAATCAAAGTTAACTTCAAAATTAGACAC
AACATTGAAGATGGAAGCGTTCAACTAGCAGACCATTATCAACAAAATACTCCAATTGGCGATGGCCCTG
TCCTTTTACCAGACAACCATTACCTGTCCACACAATCTGCCCTTTCGAAAGATCCCAACGAAA
