>Addgene plasmid #72994 | pBP-TL10 | addgene partial sequence | sequence record 141153 | RNAde-BB-2R 5'-attaccgcctttgagtgagc -3'
AGCGCAGCGAGTCAGTGAGCGAGGAAGCCTGCATAACGCGAAGTAATCTTTTCGGTTTTAAAGAAAAAGG
GCAGGGTGGTGACACCTTGCCCTTTTTTGCCGGACTGCAGCGTCTCTGGCAAACATATAAACGCAGAAAG
GCCCACCCGAAGGTGAGCCAGTGTGACTCTAGTAGAGAGCGTTCACCGACAAACAACAGATAAAACGAAA
GGCCCAGTCTTTCGACTGAGCCTTTCGTTTTATTTGATGCCTGGTCGATTATTTGTATAGTTCATCCATG
CCATGTGTAATCCCAGCAGCTGTTACAAACTCAAGAAGGACCATGTGATCTCTCTTTTCGTTGGGATCTT
TCGAAAGGGCAGATTGTGTGGACAGGTAATGGTTGTCTGGTAAAAGGACAGGGCCATCGCCAATTGGAGT
ATTTTGTTGATAATGGTCTGCTAGTTGAACGCTTCCATCTTCAATGTTGTGTCTAATTTTGAAGTTAACT
TTGATTCCATTCTTTTGTTTGTCTGCCATGATGTATACATTGTGTGAGTTATAGTTGTATTCCAATTTGT
GTCCAAGAATGTTTCCATCTTCTTTAAAATCAATACCTTTTAACTCGATTCTATTAACAAGGGTATCACC
TTCAAACTTGACTTCAGCACGTGTCTTGTAGTTCCCGTCATCTTTGAAAAATATAGTTCTTTCCTGTACA
TAACCTTCGGGCATGGCACTCTTGAAAAAGTCATGCTGTTTCATATGATCTGGGTATCTCGCAAAGCATT
GAACACCATAACCGAAAGTAGTGACAAGTGTTGGCCATGGA
