[The description below was written by a language model from this plasmid's Addgene catalogue record.]
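Description:
pBP-TL10 is a basic-part ("bioparts") plasmid from the EcoFlex kit, a modular cloning (MoClo) toolkit for Escherichia coli synthetic biology. It is built on pSB1C3, the standard iGEM parts-storage backbone, and is classed as a synthetic biology vector. It is maintained in E. coli at high copy number and selected with chloramphenicol through the backbone's chloramphenicol acetyltransferase (CAT) gene. The record notes a silent C435G nucleotide change in the CAT coding sequence that removes an internal BsmBI site. Domesticating the backbone in this way is typical of MoClo systems, because Type IIS enzymes are used for hierarchical assembly and stray recognition sites would otherwise lead to unwanted cleavage of the vector.

The payload is a single short synthetic regulatory element, a ribosome binding site designated L3 (purpose listed as "RBS_L3"). An RBS part controls translation initiation of the downstream open reading frame, and toolkits of this kind usually offer several such elements so that expression levels can be tuned. The record does not state the relative strength of L3, and it gives no promoter, coding sequence, tag or terminator, so this plasmid is a part donor rather than an expression construct in its own right. The cloning sites flanking the insert are recorded as unknown, and no feature table is supplied, so the exact overhangs and part boundaries cannot be described here. The insert can be checked by sequencing with the standard VF2 and VR primer sites on the backbone. In typical use, the RBS would be combined with promoter, coding and terminator parts from the same kit to assemble transcription units for E. coli.
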