Addgene plasmid #72994: pBP-TL10
Purpose: RBS_L3
Depositing lab: Paul Freemont. Depositing organization: Imperial College London. Publication: EcoFlex: A Multifunctional MoClo Kit for E. coli Synthetic Biology. Moore SJ, Lai HE, Kelwick RJ, Chee SM, Bell DJ, Polizzi KM, Freemont PS. ACS Synth Biol. 2016 May 2. 10.1021/acssynbio.6b00031 PubMed 27096716.
Backbone
  Vector backbone: pSB1C3
  Backbone manufacturer: iGEM
  Backbone size w/o insert (bp): 3039
  Vector type: Synthetic Biology
Growth in bacteria
  Bacterial resistance: Chloramphenicol, 25 μg/mL
  Growth temperature: 37°C
  Growth strain: JM109
  Copy number: High Copy
Gene/Insert
  Gene/Insert name: L3 RBS
  Species: Synthetic
  Mutation: CAT gene - C435G (nucleotide) - silent mutagenesis to remove BsmBI site
  Cloning method: Restriction Enzyme; 5′ cloning site Unknown (unknown if destroyed); 3′ cloning site Unknown (unknown if destroyed)
  Sequencing primers: 5′ VF2 (5' tgccacctgacgtctaagaa 3'); 3′ VR (5' attaccgcctttgagtgagc 3')
Terms and licenses: Academic/Nonprofit Terms; Industry Terms: Not Available to Industry
How to cite: pBP-TL10 was a gift from Paul Freemont (Addgene plasmid # 72994 ; http://n2t.net/addgene:72994 ; RRID:Addgene_72994)
